Addgene plasmid #8446: Mouse c-myc (exon I)
Depositing lab: Frederic Mushinski. Depositing organization: National Cancer Institute (NCI). Publication: Addition of constitutive c-myc expression to Abelson murine leukemia virus changes the phenotype of the cells transformed by the virus from pre-B-cell lymphomas to plasmacytomas. Weissinger EM, Mischak H, Goodnight J, Davidson WF, Mushinski JF. Mol Cell Biol 1993 Apr;13(4):2578-85. PubMed 8455630.
Backbone
  Vector backbone: pSP64
  Backbone manufacturer: Promega
  Backbone size w/o insert (bp): 3000
  Vector type: Bacterial Expression
Growth in bacteria
  Bacterial resistance: Ampicillin, 100 μg/mL
  Growth temperature: 37°C
  Growth strain: DH5alpha
  Copy number: High Copy
Gene/Insert
  Gene/Insert name: Mouse c-myc (exon I) (alt names: myc; c-myc)
  Species: M. musculus (mouse)
  Insert size (bp): 337
  Entrez Gene: Myc (a.k.a. Myc2, Niard, Nird, bHLHe39)
  Cloning method: Restriction Enzyme; 5′ cloning site HindIII (not destroyed); 3′ cloning site SacI (not destroyed)
  Sequencing primers: 5′ M13 Reverse
Resource information
  A portion of this plasmid was derived from a plasmid made by: Recloned from Kenneth Marcu's M54 cDNA described in Nature 1984 Aug 2-8;310(5976):423-5.
Terms and licenses: Academic/Nonprofit Terms; Industry Terms: Not Available to Industry
How to cite: Mouse c-myc (exon I) was a gift from Frederic Mushinski (Addgene plasmid # 8446 ; http://n2t.net/addgene:8446 ; RRID:Addgene_8446)
