[The description below was written by a language model from this plasmid's Addgene catalogue record.]
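Description:
Mouse c-myc (exon I) is a small bacterial plasmid built on the Promega pSP64 backbone (about 3 kb), carrying a 337 bp fragment of the mouse Myc gene corresponding to exon I. The fragment was inserted by restriction cloning between HindIII at the 5′ end and SacI at the 3′ end, with both sites retained so the insert can be excised again. According to the record, it was recloned from an earlier mouse c-myc cDNA clone. The plasmid is maintained at high copy number in standard E. coli cloning strains under ampicillin selection. No feature table is provided, so the origin of replication and the exact layout of elements are not itemised.

Although catalogued as a bacterial expression vector, pSP64 is generally known as an in vitro transcription vector in which an SP6 RNA polymerase promoter sits next to the polylinker, allowing run-off RNA to be synthesised from a cloned fragment. The record does not state the promoter or the insert's orientation relative to it, so whether sense or antisense transcripts would result cannot be determined here. Exon I of c-myc is largely non-coding leader sequence, so the insert is not expected to yield Myc protein. A short exon-specific fragment like this is more plausibly suited to serve as a hybridisation or RNA probe template for distinguishing c-myc transcripts that contain exon I from those that lack it. The associated publication concerns the effect of constitutive c-myc expression on the phenotype of B-lineage tumours induced by Abelson murine leukemia virus, but the specific role of this plasmid in that work is not given in the record.
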