>Addgene plasmid #8446 | Mouse c-myc (exon I) | addgene partial sequence | sequence record 17324 | SP6 5'-ATTTAGGTGACACTATAG-3'
TCGCTGTAGTATTCCAGCGAGAGACAGAGGGAGTGAGCGGACGGTTGGAAGAGCCGTGTGTGCAGAGCCA
CGCTCCGGGGCGACCTAAGAAGGCAGCTCTGGAGTGAGAGGGGCTTTGCCTCCGAGCCTGCCGCCCACTC
TCCCCAACCCTGCGACTGACCCAACATCAGCGGCCGCAACCCTCGCCGCCGCTGGGAAACTTTGCCCATT
GCAGCGGGCAGACACTTCTCACTGGAACTTACAATCTGCGAGCCAGGACAGGACTCCCCAGGCTCCGGGG
AGGGAATTTTTGTCTATTTGGGGACAGTGTTCTCTGCCTCTGCCCGCGATCAGCTCTCCTGAAAAGAGCT
CGAATTCGTAATCATGTCATAGCTGTTTCCTGTGTGAAATTGTTATCCGCTCACAATTCCACACAACATA
CGAGCCGGAAGCATAAAGTGTAAAGCCTGGGGTGCCTAATGAGTGAGCTAACTCACATTAATTGCGTTGC
GCTCACTGCCCGCTTTCCAGTCGGGAAACCTGTCGTGCCAGCTGCATTAATGAATCGGCCAACGCGCGGG
GAGAGGCGGTTTGCGTATTGGGCGCTCTTCCGCTTCCTCGCTCACTGACTCGCTGCGCTCG
